Addgene plasmid #115962: pTW122
Purpose: ORF insert for replicon MoClo
Depositing lab: Ron Weiss. Depositing organization: Massachusetts Institute of Technology. Publication: Small-molecule-based regulation of RNA-delivered circuits in mammalian cells. Wagner TE, Becraft JR, Bodner K, Teague B, Zhang X, Woo A, Porter E, Alburquerque B, Dobosh B, Andries O, Sanders NN, Beal J, Densmore D, Kitada T, Weiss R. Nat Chem Biol. 2018 Nov;14(11):1043-1050. doi: 10.1038/s41589-018-0146-9. Epub 2018 Oct 16. PubMed 30327560.
Backbone
  Vector backbone: pUC19
  Vector type: Synthetic Biology
Growth in bacteria
  Bacterial resistance: Ampicillin, 100 μg/mL
  Growth temperature: 37°C
  Growth strain: DH5alpha
  Copy number: High Copy
Gene/Insert
  Gene/Insert name: Lvl0 5'-2xTetApt-mVenus-PEST
  Species: E. coli
  Cloning method: Gateway Cloning
Terms and licenses: Academic/Nonprofit Terms; Industry Terms: Not Available to Industry
How to cite: pTW122 was a gift from Ron Weiss (Addgene plasmid # 115962 ; http://n2t.net/addgene:115962 ; RRID:Addgene_115962)
