[The description below was written by a language model from this plasmid's Addgene catalogue record and pLannotate feature annotations shown in this document.]
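Description:
pTW122 is a small (about 3.7 kb) pUC19-based synthetic biology plasmid that serves as a level 0 part in a modular cloning (MoClo) system for building RNA replicons. It is not an expression vector in its own right. Instead it stores an open reading frame module that is meant to be assembled into higher-level replicon constructs. It is propagated in E. coli at high copy from the ColE1/pUC origin and selected with ampicillin through the β-lactamase gene and its native promoter. Remnants of the pUC19 cloning region are also annotated: the lac promoter, operator and CAP site, a lacZα fragment, the multiple cloning site, and short lacI, bom and rop fragments.

The insert is named 5'-2xTetApt-mVenus-PEST, which indicates two copies of a tetracycline-binding RNA aptamer placed upstream of a yellow fluorescent protein coding sequence fused to a PEST degradation signal. The automated annotation detects this reporter as a d2EYFP-like fragment, which is consistent with mVenus being an EYFP derivative and with the PEST sequence from mouse ornithine decarboxylase that shortens protein half-life. The aptamers themselves are not annotated in the feature table. In designs of this kind, ligand binding to aptamers in the 5' region of a transcript generally hinders translation, so reporter output can be tuned with a small molecule, while the destabilised fluorescent protein tracks changes in expression more closely. No mammalian promoter is annotated, as expected for a part that would be expressed from a replicon after assembly. The record lists Gateway as the cloning method and E. coli as the insert species, and neither is explained further by the record.
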