Features (pLannotate 1.2.2; 12 found; start..end, strand, type, name):
    137..236     +  misc_feature   bom (fragment): basis of mobility region from pBR322
    242..399     -  CDS            lacZα (fragment): LacZα fragment of β-galactosidase; lacZ fragment
    396..452     +  misc_feature   MCS: pUC18/19 multiple cloning site
    489..505     -  protein_bind   lac operator: The lac repressor binds to the lac operator to inhibit transcription in E. coli. This inhibition can be relieved by adding lactose or isopropyl-β-D-thiogalactopyranoside (IPTG). lac repressor encoded by lacI
    513..543     -  promoter       lac promoter: promoter for the E. coli lac operon
    558..579     -  protein_bind   CAP binding site: CAP binding activates transcription in the presence of cAMP. E. coli catabolite activator protein
    592..684     -  CDS            lacI (fragment): lac repressor; lacI; The lac repressor binds to the lac operator to inhibit transcription in E. coli. This inhibition can be relieved by adding lactose or isopropyl-β-D-thiogalactopyranoside (IPTG).
    827..1670    +  CDS            d2EYFP (fragment): EYFP destabilized by residues 422-461 of mouse ornithine decarboxylase, giving an in vivo half-life of ~2 hours mammalian codon-optimized
   1858..2446    -  rep_origin     ori: high-copy-number ColE1/pMB1/pBR322/pUC origin of replication
   2617..3477    -  CDS            AmpR: β-lactamase; bla; confers resistance to ampicillin, carbenicillin, and related antibiotics
   3478..3582    -  promoter       AmpR promoter: bla
   3677..35      +  CDS            rop (fragment) (across the origin): Rop protein, which maintains plasmids at low copy number; rop
>Addgene plasmid #115962 | pTW122 | addgene full sequence | sequence record 244257 | Addgene NGS Result
TCGCGCGTTTCGGTGATGACGGTGAAAACCTCTGACACATGCAGCTCCCGGAGACGGTCACAGCTTGTCT
GTAAGCGGATGCCGGGAGCAGACAAGCCCGTCAGGGCGCGTCAGCGGGTGTTGGCGGGTGTCGGGGCTGG
CTTAACTATGCGGCATCAGAGCAGATTGTACTGAGAGTGCACCATATGCGGTGTGAAATACCGCACAGAT
GCGTAAGGAGAAAATACCGCATCAGGCGCCATTCGCCATTCAGGCTGCGCAACTGTTGGGAAGGGCGATC
GGTGCGGGCCTCTTCGCTATTACGCCAGCTGGCGAAAGGGGGATGTGCTGCAAGGCGATTAAGTTGGGTA
ACGCCAGGGTTTTCCCAGTCACGACGTTGTAAAACGACGGCCAGTGAATTCGAGCTCGGTACCCGGGGAT
CCTCTAGAGTCGACCTGCAGGCATGCAAGCTTGGCGTAATCATGGTCATAGCTGTTTCCTGTGTGAAATT
GTTATCCGCTCACAATTCCACACAACATACGAGCCGGAAGCATAAAGTGTAAAGCCTGGGGTGCCTAATG
AGTGAGCTAACTCACATTAATTGCGTTGCGCTCACTGCCCGCTTTCCAGTCGGGAAACCTGTCGTGCCAG
CTGCATTAATGAATCGGCCAACGCGCGGGGAGAGGCGGTTTGCGTATTGGGCGCTCTTCCGCTGGTCTCA
CACCATCCAGGCAGAGAAAGGTCGATACGGACGGAATGTGGTGGCCTGGATCAACAACAACAAAATCCAG
GCAGAGAAAGGTCGATACGGACGGAATGTGGTGGCCTGGATCAACAACAACAACACTGGTGAGCAAGGGC
GAGGAGCTGTTCACCGGGGTGGTGCCCATCCTGGTCGAGCTGGACGGCGACGTAAACGGCCACAAGTTCA
GCGTGTCCGGCGAGGGCGAGGGCGATGCCACCTACGGCAAGCTGACCCTGAAGCTGATCTGCACCACCGG
CAAGCTGCCCGTGCCCTGGCCCACCCTCGTGACCACCCTGGGCTACGGCCTGCAGTGCTTCGCCCGCTAC
CCCGACCACATGAAGCAGCACGACTTCTTCAAGTCCGCCATGCCCGAAGGCTACGTCCAGGAGCGCACCA
TCTTCTTCAAGGACGACGGCAACTACAAGACCCGCGCCGAGGTGAAGTTCGAGGGCGACACCCTGGTGAA
CCGCATCGAGCTGAAGGGCATCGACTTCAAGGAGGACGGCAACATCCTGGGGCACAAGCTGGAGTACAAC
TACAACAGCCACAACGTCTATATCACCGCCGACAAGCAGAAGAACGGCATCAAGGCCAACTTCAAGATCC
GCCACAACATCGAGGACGGCGGCGTGCAGCTCGCCGACCACTACCAGCAGAACACCCCCATCGGCGACGG
CCCCGTGCTGCTGCCCGACAACCACTACCTGAGCTACCAGTCCAAGCTGAGCAAAGACCCCAACGAGAAG
CGCGATCACATGGTCCTGCTGGAGTTCGTGACCGCCGCCGGGATCACTCTCGGCATGGACGAGCTGTACA
AGAAGCTTAGCCATGGCTTCCCGCCGGAGGTGGAGGAGCAGGATGATGGCACGCTGCCCATGTCTTGTGC
CCAGGAGAGCGGGATGGACCGTCACCCTGCAGCCTGTGCTTCTGCTAGGATCAATGTGTAATAATGAGAC
CGCTTCCTCGCTCACTGACTCGCTGCGCTCGGTCGTTCGGCTGCGGCGAGCGGTATCAGCTCACTCAAAG
GCGGTAATACGGTTATCCACAGAATCAGGGGATAACGCAGGAAAGAACATGTGAGCAAAAGGCCAGCAAA
AGGCCAGGAACCGTAAAAAGGCCGCGTTGCTGGCGTTTTTCCATAGGCTCCGCCCCCCTGACGAGCATCA
CAAAAATCGACGCTCAAGTCAGAGGTGGCGAAACCCGACAGGACTATAAAGATACCAGGCGTTTCCCCCT
GGAAGCTCCCTCGTGCGCTCTCCTGTTCCGACCCTGCCGCTTACCGGATACCTGTCCGCCTTTCTCCCTT
CGGGAAGCGTGGCGCTTTCTCATAGCTCACGCTGTAGGTATCTCAGTTCGGTGTAGGTCGTTCGCTCCAA
GCTGGGCTGTGTGCACGAACCCCCCGTTCAGCCCGACCGCTGCGCCTTATCCGGTAACTATCGTCTTGAG
TCCAACCCGGTAAGACACGACTTATCGCCACTGGCAGCAGCCACTGGTAACAGGATTAGCAGAGCGAGGT
ATGTAGGCGGTGCTACAGAGTTCTTGAAGTGGTGGCCTAACTACGGCTACACTAGAAGAACAGTATTTGG
TATCTGCGCTCTGCTGAAGCCAGTTACCTTCGGAAAAAGAGTTGGTAGCTCTTGATCCGGCAAACAAACC
ACCGCTGGTAGCGGTGGTTTTTTTGTTTGCAAGCAGCAGATTACGCGCAGAAAAAAAGGATCTCAAGAAG
ATCCTTTGATCTTTTCTACGGGGTCTGACGCTCAGTGGAACGAAAACTCACGTTAAGGGATTTTGGTCAT
GAGATTATCAAAAAGGATCTTCACCTAGATCCTTTTAAATTAAAAATGAAGTTTTAAATCAATCTAAAGT
ATATATGAGTAAACTTGGTCTGACAGTTACCAATGCTTAATCAGTGAGGCACCTATCTCAGCGATCTGTC
TATTTCGTTCATCCATAGTTGCCTGACTCCCCGTCGTGTAGATAACTACGATACGGGAGGGCTTACCATC
TGGCCCCAGTGCTGCAATGATACCGCGAGACCCACGCTCACCGGCTCCAGATTTATCAGCAATAAACCAG
CCAGCCGGAAGGGCCGAGCGCAGAAGTGGTCCTGCAACTTTATCCGCCTCCATCCAGTCTATTAATTGTT
GCCGGGAAGCTAGAGTAAGTAGTTCGCCAGTTAATAGTTTGCGCAACGTTGTTGCCATTGCTACAGGCAT
CGTGGTGTCACGCTCGTCGTTTGGTATGGCTTCATTCAGCTCCGGTTCCCAACGATCAAGGCGAGTTACA
TGATCCCCCATGTTGTGCAAAAAAGCGGTTAGCTCCTTCGGTCCTCCGATCGTTGTCAGAAGTAAGTTGG
CCGCAGTGTTATCACTCATGGTTATGGCAGCACTGCATAATTCTCTTACTGTCATGCCATCCGTAAGATG
CTTTTCTGTGACTGGTGAGTACTCAACCAAGTCATTCTGAGAATAGTGTATGCGGCGACCGAGTTGCTCT
TGCCCGGCGTCAATACGGGATAATACCGCGCCACATAGCAGAACTTTAAAAGTGCTCATCATTGGAAAAC
GTTCTTCGGGGCGAAAACTCTCAAGGATCTTACCGCTGTTGAGATCCAGTTCGATGTAACCCACTCGTGC
ACCCAACTGATCTTCAGCATCTTTTACTTTCACCAGCGTTTCTGGGTGAGCAAAAACAGGAAGGCAAAAT
GCCGCAAAAAAGGGAATAAGGGCGACACGGAAATGTTGAATACTCATACTCTTCCTTTTTCAATATTATT
GAAGCATTTATCAGGGTTATTGTCTCATGAGCGGATACATATTTGAATGTATTTAGAAAAATAAACAAAT
AGGGGTTCCGCGCACATTTCCCCGAAAAGTGCCACCTGACGTCTAAGAAACCATTATTATCATGACATTA
ACCTATAAAAATAGGCGTATCACGAGGCCCTTTCGTC
